>Addgene plasmid #161653 | IDG_CACNG4_OE_1 | addgene full sequence | sequence record 319633 | Addgene NGS Result
CGTTACATAACTTACGGTAAATGGCCCGCCTGGCTGACCGCCCAACGACCCCCGCCCATTGACGTCAATA
ATGACGTATGTTCCCATAGTAACGCCAATAGGGACTTTCCATTGACGTCAATGGGTGGAGTATTTACGGT
AAACTGCCCACTTGGCAGTACATCAAGTGTATCATATGCCAAGTACGCCCCCTATTGACGTCAATGACGG
TAAATGGCCCGCCTGGCATTATGCCCAGTACATGACCTTATGGGACTTTCCTACTTGGCAGTACATCTAC
GTATTAGTCATCGCTATTACCATGGTGATGCGGTTTTGGCAGTACATCAATGGGCGTGGATAGCGGTTTG
ACTCACGGGGATTTCCAAGTCTCCACCCCATTGACGTCAATGGGAGTTTGTTTTGGCACCAAAATCAACG
GGACTTTCCAAAATGTCGTAACAACTCCGCCCCATTGACGCAAATGGGCGGTAGGCGTGTACGGTGGGAG
GTCTATATAAGCAGAGCTCTCTGGCTAACTGTCGGGATCAACAAGTTTGTACAAAAAAGTTGGCATGGTG
CGATGCGACCGCGGGCTGCAGATGCTGCTGACCACGGCCGGAGCCTTCGCCGCCTTCTCGCTCATGGCCA
TCGCCATCGGCACCGACTACTGGCTGTACTCCAGCGCGCACATCTGCAACGGCACCAACCTGACCATGGA
CGACGGGCCCCCGCCCCGCCGCGCCCGCGGCGACCTCACCCACTCTGGTCTGTGGCGGGTGTGCTGCATC
GAAGGGATCTATAAAGGGCACTGCTTCCGGATCAATCACTTCCCAGAGGACAATGACTACGACCACGACA
GCTCGGAGTACCTCCTCCGCATCGTGCGAGCCTCCAGCGTCTTCCCCATCCTCAGCACCATCCTGCTCCT
GCTGGGTGGCCTGTGCATCGGTGCTGGCAGGATCTACAGCCGCAAGAACAACATCGTCCTCAGTGCCGGC
ATCCTCTTCGTGGCTGCAGGCCTCAGTAACATCATCGGTATCATCGTCTACATTTCCAGCAACACAGGTG
ACCCGAGTGACAAGCGGGACGAAGACAAAAAGAACCATTACAACTACGGCTGGTCTTTTTACTTTGGAGC
TCTGTCTTTCATTGTGGCTGAGACCGTGGGCGTCCTGGCTGTAAACATTTACATTGAGAAAAATAAAGAG
TTGAGGTTTAAGACCAAACGGGAATTCCTTAAGGCGTCTTCCTCTTCTCCTTATGCCAGGATGCCGAGCT
ACAGGTACCGGCGACGGCGCTCGAGGTCCAGCTCAAGGTCCACTGAGGCCTCGCCCTCCAGGGACGTGTC
GCCCATGGGCCTGAAGATCACAGGGGCCATCCCCATGGGGGAGCTGTCCATGTACACGCTGTCCAGGGAG
CCCCTCAAGGTGACCACCGCAGCCAGCTACAGCCCCGACCAGGAGGCCAGCTTCCTGCAGGTGCATGACT
TTTTCCAGCAGGACCTGAAGGAAGGTTTCCACGTCAGCATGCTGAACCGACGGACGACCCCTGTGTGCCC
AACTTTCTTGTACAAAGTGGTTGGTAAGCCTATCCCTAACCCTCTCCTCGGTCTCGATTCTACGTAGTAA
TGAGCTAGCGCTAACCGGTGGCGCGTTAAGTCGACAATCAACCTCTGGATTACAAAATTTGTGAAAGATT
GACTGGTATTCTTAACTATGTTGCTCCTTTTACGCTATGTGGATACGCTGCTTTAATGCCTTTGTATCAT
GCTATTGCTTCCCGTATGGCTTTCATTTTCTCCTCCTTGTATAAATCCTGGTTGCTGTCTCTTTATGAGG
AGTTGTGGCCCGTTGTCAGGCAACGTGGCGTGGTGTGCACTGTGTTTGCTGACGCAACCCCCACTGGTTG
GGGCATTGCCACCACCTGTCAGCTCCTTTCCGGGACTTTCGCTTTCCCCCTCCCTATTGCCACGGCGGAA
CTCATCGCCGCCTGCCTTGCCCGCTGCTGGACAGGGGCTCGGCTGTTGGGCACTGACAATTCCGTGGTGT
TGTCGGGGAAATCATCGTCCTTTCCTTGGCTGCTCGCCTGTGTTGCCACCTGGATTCTGCGCGGGACGTC
CTTCTGCTACGTCCCTTCGGCCCTCAATCCAGCGGACCTTCCTTCCCGCGGCCTGCTGCCGGCTCTGCGG
CCTCTTCCGCGTCTTCGCCTTCGCCCTCAGACGAGTCGGATCTCCCTTTGGGCCGCCTCCCCGCGTCGAC
TTTAAGACCAATGACTTACAAGGCAGCTGTAGATCTTAGCCACTTTTTAAAAGAAAAGGGGGGACTGGAA
GGGCTAATTCACTCCCAACGAAGACAAGATCTGCTTTTTGCTTGTACTGGGTCTCTCTGGTTAGACCAGA
TCTGAGCCTGGGAGCTCTCTGGCTAACTAGGGAACCCACTGCTTAAGCCTCAATAAAGCTTGCCTTGAGT
GCTTCAAGTAGTGTGTGCCCGTCTGTTGTGTGACTCTGGTAACTAGAGATCCCTCAGACCCTTTTAGTCA
GTGTGGAAAATCTCTAGCAGTACGTATAGTAGTTCATGTCATCTTATTATTCAGTATTTATAACTTGCAA
AGAAATGAATATCAGAGAGTGAGAGGAACTTGTTTATTGCAGCTTATAATGGTTACAAATAAAGCAATAG
CATCACAAATTTCACAAATAAAGCATTTTTTTCACTGCATTCTAGTTGTGGTTTGTCCAAACTCATCAAT
GTATCTTATCATGTCTGGCTCTAGCTATCCCGCCCCTAACTCCGCCCATCCCGCCCCTAACTCCGCCCAG
TTCCGCCCATTCTCCGCCCCATGGCTGACTAATTTTTTTTATTTATGCAGAGGCCGAGGCCGCCTCGGCC
TCTGAGCTATTCCAGAAGTAGTGAGGAGGCTTTTTTGGAGGCCTAGGGACGTACCCAATTCGCCCTATAG
TGAGTCGTATTACGCGCGCTCACTGGCCGTCGTTTTACAACGTCGTGACTGGGAAAACCCTGGCGTTACC
CAACTTAATCGCCTTGCAGCACATCCCCCTTTCGCCAGCTGGCGTAATAGCGAAGAGGCCCGCACCGATC
GCCCTTCCCAACAGTTGCGCAGCCTGAATGGCGAATGGG
[124 nt withheld, positions 3120-3243]
C
[91 nt withheld, positions 3245-3335]
A
[49 nt withheld, positions 3337-3385]
CCTTTGACGTTGGAGTCCACGTTCTTT
[37 nt withheld, positions 3413-3449]
ACCCTATCTCGGTCTATTCTTTTGATTTATAAGGGATTTTGCCGATTTCGGCCTATTGGTTAAAAAATGA
GCTGATTTAACAAAAATTTAACGCGAATTTTAACAAAATATTAACGCTTACAATTTAGGTGGCACTTTTC
GGGGAAATGTGCGCGGAACCCCTATTTGTTTATTTTTCTAAATACATTCAAATATGTATCCGCTCATGAG
ACAATAACCCTGATAAATGCTTCAATAATATTGAAAAAGGAAGAGTATGAGTATTCAACATTTCCGTGTC
GCCCTTATTCCCTTTTTTGCGGCATTTTGCCTTCCTGTTTTTGCTCACCCAGAAACGCTGGTGAAAGTAA
AAGATGCTGAAGATCAGTTGGGTGCACGAGTGGGTTACATCGAACTGGATCTCAACAGCGGTAAGATCCT
TGAGAGTTTTCGCCCCGAAGAACGTTTTCCAATGATGAGCACTTTTAAAGTTCTGCTATGTGGCGCGGTA
TTATCCCGTATTGACGCCGGGCAAGAGCAACTCGGTCGCCGCATACACTATTCTCAGAATGACTTGGTTG
AGTACTCACCAGTCACAGAAAAGCATCTTACGGATGGCATGACAGTAAGAGAATTATGCAGTGCTGCCAT
AACCATGAGTGATAACACTGCGGCCAACTTACTTCTGACAACGATCGGAGGACCGAAGGAGCTAACCGCT
TTTTTGCACAACATGGGGGATCATGTAACTCGCCTTGATCGTTGGGAACCGGAGCTGAATGAAGCCATAC
CAAACGACGAGCGTGACACCACGATGCCTGTAGCAATGGCAACAACGTTGCGCAAACTATTAACTGGCGA
ACTACTTACTCTAGCTTCCCGGCAACAATTAATAGACTGGATGGAGGCGGATAAAGTTGCAGGACCACTT
CTGCGCTCGGCCCTTCCGGCTGGCTGGTTTATTGCTGATAAATCTGGAGCCGGTGAGCGTGGGTCTCGCG
GTATCATTGCAGCACTGGGGCCAGATGGTAAGCCCTCCCGTATCGTAGTTATCTACACGACGGGGAGTCA
GGCAACTATGGATGAACGAAATAGACAGATCGCTGAGATAGGTGCCTCACTGATTAAGCATTGGTAACTG
TCAGACCAAGTTTACTCATATATACTTTAGATTGATTTAAAACTTCATTTTTAATTTAAAAGGATCTAGG
TGAAGATCCTTTTTGATAATCTCATGACCAAAATCCCTTAACGTGAGTTTTCGTTCCACTGAGCGTCAGA
CCCCGTAGAAAAGATCAAAGGATCTTCTTGAGATCCTTTTTTTCTGCGCGTAATCTGCTGCTTGCAAACA
AAAAAACCACCGCTACCAGCGGTGGTTTGTTTGCCGGATCAAGAGCTACCAACTCTTTTTCCGAAGGTAA
CTGGCTTCAGCAGAGCGCAGATACCAAATACTGTTCTTCTAGTGTAGCCGTAGTTAGGCCACCACTTCAA
GAACTCTGTAGCACCGCCTACATACCTCGCTCTGCTAATCCTGTTACCAGTGGCTGCTGCCAGTGGCGAT
AAGTCGTGTCTTACCGGGTTGGACTCAAGACGATAGTTACCGGATAAGGCGCAGCGGTCGGGCTGAACGG
GGGGTTCGTGCACACAGCCCAGCTTGGAGCGAACGACCTACACCGAACTGAGATACCTACAGCGTGAGCT
ATGAGAAAGCGCCACGCTTCCCGAAGGGAGAAAGGCGGACAGGTATCCGGTAAGCGGCAGGGTCGGAACA
GGAGAGCGCACGAGGGAGCTTCCAGGGGGAAACGCCTGGTATCTTTATAGTCCTGTCGGGTTTCGCCACC
TCTGACTTGAGCGTCGATTTTTGTGATGCTCGTCAGGGGGGCGGAGCCTATGGAAAAACGCCAGCAACGC
GGCCTTTTTACGGTTCCTGGCCTTTTGCTGGCCTTTTGCTCACATGTTCTTTCCTGCGTTATCCCCTGAT
TCTGTGGATAACCGTATTACCGCCTTTGAGTGAGCTGATACCGCTCGCCGCAGCCGAACGACCGAGCGCA
GCGAGTCAGTGAGCGAGGAAGCGGAAGAGCGCCCAATACGCAAACCGCCTCTCCCCGCGCGTTGGCCGAT
TCATTAATGCAGCTGGCACGACAGGTTTCCCGACTGGAAAGCGGGCAGTGAGCGCAACGCAATTAATGTG
AGTTAGCTCACTCATTAGGCACCCCAGGCTTTACACTTTATGCTTCCGGCTCGTATGTTGTGTGGAATTG
TGAGCGGATAACAATTTCACACAGGAAACAGCTATGACCATGATTACGCCAAGCGCGCAATTAACCCTCA
CTAAAGGGAACAAAAGCTGGAGCTGCAAGCTTAATGTAGTCTTATGCAATACTCTTGTAGTCTTGCAACA
TGGTAACGATGAGTTAGCAACATGCCTTACAAGGAGAGAAAAAGCACCGTGCATGCCGATTGGTGGAAGT
AAGGTGGTACGATCGTGCCTTATTAGGAAGGCAACAGACGGGTCTGACATGGATTGGACGAACCACTGAA
TTGCCGCATTGCAGAGATATTGTATTTAAGTGCCTAGCTCGATACATAAACGGGTCTCTCTGGTTAGACC
AGATCTGAGCCTGGGAGCTCTCTGGCTAACTAGGGAACCCACTGCTTAAGCCTCAATAAAGCTTGCCTTG
AGTGCTTCAAGTAGTGTGTGCCCGTCTGTTGTGTGACTCTGGTAACTAGAGATCCCTCAGACCCTTTTAG
TCAGTGTGGAAAATCTCTAGCAGTGGCGCCCGAACAGGGACTTGAAAGCGAAAGGGAAACCAGAGGAGCT
CTCTCGACGCAGGACTCGGCTTGCTGAAGCGCGCACGGCAAGAGGCGAGGGGCGGCGACTGGTGAGTACG
CCAAAAATTTTGACTAGCGGAGGCTAGAAGGAGAGAGATGGGTGCGAGAGCGTCAGTATTAAGCGGGGGA
GAATTAGATCGCGATGGGAAAAAATTCGGTTAAGGCCAGGGGGAAAGAAAAAATATAAATTAAAACATAT
AGTATGGGCAAGCAGGGAGCTAGAACGATTCGCAGTTAATCCTGGCCTGTTAGAAACATCAGAAGGCTGT
AGACAAATACTGGGACAGCTACAACCATCCCTTCAGACAGGATCAGAAGAACTTAGATCATTATATAATA
CAGTAGCAACCCTCTATTGTGTGCATCAAAGGATAGAGATAAAAGACACCAAGGAAGCTTTAGACAAGAT
AGAGGAAGAGCAAAACAAAAGTAAGACCACCGCACAGCAAGCGGCCGCTGATCTTCAGACCTGGAGGAGG
AGATATGAGGGACAATTGGAGAAGTGAATTATATAAATATAAAGTAGTAAAAATTGAACCATTAGGAGTA
GCACCCACCAAGGCAAAGAGAAGAGTGGTGCAGAGAGAAAAAAGAGCAGTGGGAATAGGAGCTTTGTTCC
TTGGGTTCTTGGGAGCAGCAGGAAGCACTATGGGCGCAGCGTCAATGACGCTGACGGTACAGGCCAGACA
ATTATTGTCTGGTATAGTGCAGCAGCAGAACAATTTGCTGAGGGCTATTGAGGCGCAACAGCATCTGTTG
CAACTCACAGTCTGGGGCATCAAGCAGCTCCAGGCAAGAATCCTGGCTGTGGAAAGATACCTAAAGGATC
AACAGCTCCTGGGGATTTGGGGTTGCTCTGGAAAACTCATTTGCACCACTGCTGTGCCTTGGAATGCTAG
TTGGAGTAATAAATCTCTGGAACAGATTTGGAATCACACGACCTGGATGGAGTGGGACAGAGAAATTAAC
AATTACACAAGCTTAATACACTCCTTAATTGAAGAATCGCAAAACCAGCAAGAAAAGAATGAACAAGAAT
TATTGGAATTAGATAAATGGGCAAGTTTGTGGAATTGGTTTAACATAACAAATTGGCTGTGGTATATAAA
ATTATTCATAATGATAGTAGGAGGCTTGGTAGGTTTAAGAATAGTTTTTGCTGTACTTTCTATAGTGAAT
AGAGTTAGGCAGGGATATTCACCATTATCGTTTCAGACCCACCTCCCAACCCCGAGGGGACCCTTGCGCC
TTTTCCAAGGCAGCCCTGGGTTTGCGCAGGGACGCGGCTGCTCTGGGCGTGGTTCCGGGAAACGCAGCGG
CGCCGACCCTGGGTCTCGCACATTCTTCACGTCCGTTCGCAGCGTCACCCGGATCTTCGCCGCTACCCTT
GTGGGCCCCCCGGCGACGCTTCCTGCTCCGCCCCTAAGTCGGGAAGGTTCCTTGCGGTTCGCGGCGTGCC
GGACGTGACAAACGGAAGCCGCACGTCTCACTAGTACCCTCGCAGACGGACAGCGCCAGGGAGCAATGGC
AGCGCGCCGACCGCGATGGGCTGTGGCCAATAGCGGCTGCTCAGCAGGGCGCGCCGAGAGCAGCGGCCGG
GAAGGGGCGGTGCGGGAGGCGGGGTGTGGGGCGGTAGTGTGGGCCCTGTTCCTGCCCGCGCGGTGTTCCG
CATTCTGCAAGCCTCCGGAGCGCACGTCGGCAGTCGGCTCCCTCGTTGACCGAATCACCGACCTCTCTCC
CCAGGGGGTACCACCATGGCCAAGCCTTTGTCTCAAGAAGAATCCACCCTCATTGAAAGAGCAACGGCTA
CAATCAACAGCATCCCCATCTCTGAAGACTACAGCGTCGCCAGCGCAGCTCTCTCTAGCGACGGCCGCAT
CTTCACTGGTGTCAATGTATATCATTTTACTGGGGGACCTTGTGCAGAACTCGTGGTGCTGGGCACTGCT
GCTGCTGCGGCAGCTGGCAACCTGACTTGTATCGTCGCGATCGGAAATGAGAACAGGGGCATCTTGAGCC
CCTGCGGACGGTGCCGACAGGTGCTTCTCGATCTGCATCCTGGGATCAAAGCCATAGTGAAGGACAGTGA
TGGACAGCCGACGGCAGTTGGGATTCGTGAATTGCTGCCCTCTGGTTATGTGTGGGAGGGCCTGCAGCTG
CAGTAGTAAGAATTCTAGATCTTGAGACAAATGGCAGTATTCATCCACAATTTTAAAAGAAAAGGGGGGA
TTGGGGGGTACAGTGCAGGGGAAAGAATAGTAGACATAATAGCAACAGACATACAAACTAAAGAATTACA
AAAACAAATTACAAAAATTCAAAATTTTCGGGTTTATTACAGGGACAGCAGAGATCCACTTTGGCGCCGG
CTCGAGGGGGCCCGGGGTTATTAATAGTAATCAATTACGGGGTCATTAGTTCATAGCCCATATATGGAGT
TCCG
Features (pLannotate 1.2.2; 32 found; start..end, strand, type, name):
      1..304     +  enhancer       CMV enhancer: human cytomegalovirus immediate early enhancer
    305..508     +  promoter       CMV promoter: human cytomegalovirus (CMV) immediate early promoter
    532..549     +  protein_bind   attB1 (fragment): mutant version of attB; core recombination site for the Gateway® BP reaction BP Clonase™
    555..1535    +  CDS            CACNG4: CCG4_HUMAN - Experimental evidence at protein level: Swiss-Prot protein existence level 1. Regulates the activity of L-type calcium channels that contain CACNA1C as pore-forming subunit (PubMed:21127204). Regulates the trafficking and gating properties of AMPA-selective glutamate receptors (AMPARs), including GRIA1 and GRIA4. Promotes their targeting to the cell membrane and synapses and modulates their gating properties by slowing their rates of activation, deactivation and desensitization and by mediating their resensitization (PubMed:21172611). From Homo sapiens (Human).
   1538..1561    -  protein_bind   attB2: mutant version of attB; recombination site for the Gateway® BP reaction BP Clonase™
   1563..1604    +  CDS            V5 tag: epitope tag from simian virus 5
   1646..2234    +  misc_feature   WPRE: woodchuck hepatitis virus posttranscriptional regulatory element
   2285..2304    +  misc_feature   cPPT/CTS (fragment): central polypurine tract and central termination sequence of HIV-1
   2306..2539    +  LTR            3' LTR (ΔU3): self-inactivating 3' long terminal repeat (LTR) from HIV-1
   2617..2738    +  polyA_signal   SV40 poly(A) signal: SV40 polyadenylation signal
   2778..2913    +  rep_origin     SV40 ori: SV40 origin of replication
   2934..2952    -  promoter       T7 promoter: promoter for bacteriophage T7 RNA polymerase
   2960..3115    +  CDS            lacZα (fragment): LacZα fragment of β-galactosidase; lacZ fragment
   3120..3548    +  rep_origin     f1 ori (sequence partly withheld): f1 bacteriophage origin of replication; arrow indicates direction of (+) strand synthesis
   3601..3705    +  promoter       AmpR promoter: bla
   3706..4566    +  CDS            AmpR: β-lactamase; bla; confers resistance to ampicillin, carbenicillin, and related antibiotics
   4737..5325    +  rep_origin     ori: high-copy-number ColE1/pMB1/pBR322/pUC origin of replication
   5508..5600    +  CDS            lacI (fragment): lac repressor; lacI; The lac repressor binds to the lac operator to inhibit transcription in E. coli. This inhibition can be relieved by adding lactose or isopropyl-β-D-thiogalactopyranoside (IPTG).
   5613..5634    +  protein_bind   CAP binding site: CAP binding activates transcription in the presence of cAMP. E. coli catabolite activator protein
   5649..5679    +  promoter       lac promoter: promoter for the E. coli lac operon
   5687..5703    +  protein_bind   lac operator: The lac repressor binds to the lac operator to inhibit transcription in E. coli. This inhibition can be relieved by adding lactose or isopropyl-β-D-thiogalactopyranoside (IPTG). lac repressor encoded by lacI
   5748..5766    +  promoter       T3 promoter: promoter for bacteriophage T3 RNA polymerase
   5794..6020    +  promoter       RSV promoter: Rous sarcoma virus enhancer/promoter
   6021..6201    +  LTR            5' LTR (truncated): truncated 5' long terminal repeat (LTR) from HIV-1
   6248..6373    +  misc_feature   HIV-1 Ψ: packaging signal of human immunodeficiency virus type 1
   6357..6720    +  CDS            HIV-1 gag (fragment): gag protein from human immunodeficiency virus 1; gag
   6866..7099    +  misc_feature   RRE: The Rev response element (RRE) of HIV-1 allows for Rev-dependent mRNA export from the nucleus to the cytoplasm.
   7476..7502    +  CDS            Rev (fragment): human immunodeficiency virus 1 (HIV-1) Rev protein; rev; enhances nuclear export of unspliced and incompletely spliced viral mRNAs
   7503..8003    +  promoter       hPGK promoter: human phosphoglycerate kinase 1 promoter
   8015..8410    +  CDS            BSD: blasticidin S deaminase; Aspergillus terreus BSD; confers resistance to blasticidin
   8470..8587    +  misc_feature   cPPT/CTS: central polypurine tract and central termination sequence of HIV-1
   8646..8703    +  enhancer       CMV enhancer (fragment): human cytomegalovirus immediate early enhancer
