[The description below was written by a language model from this plasmid's Addgene catalogue record and pLannotate feature annotations shown in this document.]
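Description:
IDG_CACNG4_OE_1 is a mammalian overexpression plasmid for human CACNG4, built by Gateway cloning into the pLX304 backbone. Although catalogued simply as a mammalian expression vector, the feature table shows the architecture of a third-generation, self-inactivating HIV-1 lentiviral transfer vector: an RSV promoter fused to a truncated 5' LTR drives genomic RNA production in packaging cells, followed by the Ψ packaging signal with a gag fragment, the Rev response element for Rev-dependent nuclear export, a cPPT/CTS element that aids nuclear import of the proviral DNA, and a ΔU3 3' LTR that inactivates the LTR promoter after integration. In bacteria the plasmid is maintained by a ColE1/pUC-type origin and selected with ampicillin through the β-lactamase gene. The record lists it as low copy, grown in a recombination-reducing strain, which is common for LTR-containing plasmids. An f1 origin, SV40 origin and poly(A) signal, and lac, T7 and T3 remnants from the parental backbone are also present.

Within the viral unit there are two expression cassettes. A human PGK promoter drives blasticidin S deaminase, allowing blasticidin selection of transduced or transfected cells. Downstream, the CMV immediate early enhancer and promoter drive the CACNG4 coding sequence, which is flanked by attB1 and attB2 sites left by Gateway recombination. It is followed by a backbone-encoded V5 epitope, recorded as a C-terminal tag, for detecting the protein. A WPRE after the tag enhances transcript stability and expression. CACNG4 encodes a calcium channel gamma subunit that regulates L-type calcium channels and the trafficking and gating of AMPA-type glutamate receptors. The construct is intended for overexpressing this protein in mammalian cells.
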