Addgene plasmid #161653: IDG_CACNG4_OE_1
Purpose: Overexpresses CACNG4
Depositing lab: Mike McManus. Depositing organization: University of California, San Francisco (UCSF).
Backbone
  Vector backbone: pLX304
  Vector type: Mammalian Expression
  Selectable markers: Blasticidin
Growth in bacteria
  Bacterial resistance: Ampicillin, 100 μg/mL
  Growth temperature: 30°C
  Growth strain: NEB Stable
  Copy number: Low Copy
Gene/Insert
  Gene/Insert name: CACNG4
  Species: H. sapiens (human)
  Entrez Gene: CACNG4
  Tag / fusion protein: V5 (C terminal on backbone)
  Cloning method: Gateway Cloning
Terms and licenses: Academic/Nonprofit Terms; Industry Terms: Not Available to Industry
How to cite: IDG_CACNG4_OE_1 was a gift from Mike McManus (Addgene plasmid # 161653 ; http://n2t.net/addgene:161653 ; RRID:Addgene_161653)
