>Addgene plasmid #161653 | IDG_CACNG4_OE_1 | depositor partial sequence | sequence record 313352 | Partial Sequence
ATGGTGCGATGCGACCGCGGGCTGCAGATGCTGCTGACCACGGCCGGAGCCTTCGCCGCCTTCTCGCTCA
TGGCCATCGCCATCGGCACCGACTACTGGCTGTACTCCAGCGCGCACATCTGCAACGGCACCAACCTGAC
CATGGACGACGGGCCCCCGCCCCGCCGCGCCCGCGGCGACCTCACCCACTCTGGTCTGTGGCGGGTGTGC
TGCATCGAAGGGATCTATAAAGGGCACTGCTTCCGGATCAATCACTTCCCAGAGGACAATGACTACGACC
ACGACAGCTCGGAGTACCTCCTCCGCATCGTGCGAGCCTCCAGCGTCTTCCCCATCCTCAGCACCATCCT
GCTCCTGCTGGGTGGCCTGTGCATCGGTGCTGGCAGGATCTACAGCCGCAAGAACAACATCGTCCTCAGT
GCCGGCATCCTCTTCGTGGCTGCAGGCCTCAGTAACATCATCGGTATCATCGTCTACATTTCCAGCAACA
CAGGTGACCCGAGTGACAAGCGGGACGAAGACAAAAAGAACCATTACAACTACGGCTGGTCTTTTTACTT
TGGAGCTCTGTCTTTCATTGTGGCTGAGACCGTGGGCGTCCTGGCTGTAAACATTTACATTGAGAAAAAT
AAAGAGTTGAGGTTTAAGACCAAACGGGAATTCCTTAAGGCGTCTTCCTCTTCTCCTTATGCCAGGATGC
CGAGCTACAGGTACCGGCGACGGCGCTCGAGGTCCAGCTCAAGGTCCACTGAGGCCTCGCCCTCCAGGGA
CGTGTCGCCCATGGGCCTGAAGATCACAGGGGCCATCCCCATGGGGGAGCTGTCCATGTACACGCTGTCC
AGGGAGCCCCTCAAGGTGACCACCGCAGCCAGCTACAGCCCCGACCAGGAGGCCAGCTTCCTGCAGGTGC
ATGACTTTTTCCAGCAGGACCTGAAGGAAGGTTTCCACGTCAGCATGCTGAACCGACGGACGACCCCTGT
GTGCCCAACTTTCTTGTACAAAGTGGTTGGTAAGCCTATCCCTAACCCTCTCCTCGGTCTCGATTCTACG
TAG
